Addgene plasmid #110822: pB-CAGGS-dCas9-KRAB
Purpose: PiggyBac compatible plasmid expressing dCas9-KRAB
Depositing lab: Alejandro Chavez & George Church. Depositing organization: Harvard University. Publication: An enhanced CRISPR repressor for targeted mammalian gene regulation. Yeo NC, Chavez A, Lance-Byrne A, Chan Y, Menn D, Milanova D, Kuo CC, Guo X, Sharma S, Tung A, Cecchi RJ, Tuttle M, Pradhan S, Lim ET, Davidsohn N, Ebrahimkhani MR, Collins JJ, Lewis NE, Kiani S, Church GM. Nat Methods. 2018 Jul 16. pii: 10.1038/s41592-018-0048-5. doi: 10.1038/s41592-018-0048-5. PubMed 30013045.
Backbone
  Vector backbone: pB-CAGGS
  Total vector size (bp): 11961
  Vector type: Mammalian Expression
  Selectable markers: Blasticidin
Growth in bacteria
  Bacterial resistance: Ampicillin, 100 μg/mL
  Growth temperature: 30°C
  Growth strain: NEB Stable
  Copy number: High Copy
Gene/Insert
  Gene/Insert name: dCas9-KRAB (alt name: dCas9-KRAB)
  Species: Synthetic
  Insert size (bp): 4400
  Mutation: Cas9 mutations to make dCas9=D10A+D839A+H840A+N863A
  Promoter: CAGGS
  Cloning method: Gibson Cloning
  Sequencing primers: 5′ TCAAGTACTTCGACACCACCA
Terms and licenses: Academic/Nonprofit Terms; Industry Terms: Not Available to Industry
How to cite: pB-CAGGS-dCas9-KRAB was a gift from Alejandro Chavez & George Church (Addgene plasmid # 110822 ; http://n2t.net/addgene:110822 ; RRID:Addgene_110822)
