[The description below was written by a language model from this plasmid's Addgene catalogue record and pLannotate feature annotations shown in this document.]
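Description:
pB-CAGGS-dCas9-KRAB is a mammalian expression plasmid of about 12 kb, built on the pB-CAGGS backbone and described as PiggyBac compatible, meaning the expression cargo is intended to be moved into the host genome by PiggyBac transposase for stable integration. In bacteria it is maintained through a high-copy ColE1/pUC-type origin and ampicillin resistance (β-lactamase). An f1 origin and remnants of a lacZα/lac promoter cloning region are also present. The automated annotation does not call the PiggyBac terminal repeats. It does flag two short fragments matching a phage lambda protein on either side of the mammalian cassettes, which look like backbone or stuffer sequence rather than functional genes.

The payload is a synthetic dCas9-KRAB fusion driven by the CAGGS promoter, annotated as the CMV enhancer, the chicken β-actin promoter and a chimeric β-actin/β-globin intron, which together give strong, broadly active expression. The Cas9 portion is the Streptococcus pyogenes "Cas9m4" variant carrying D10A, D839A, H840A and N863A, so it binds DNA under guide RNA direction but cannot cut it. Downstream of it, a short segment annotated by similarity to a human zinc finger protein presumably corresponds to the KRAB repressor domain, and the unit ends at an HSV TK polyadenylation signal. A separate cassette with the EF-1α core promoter, blasticidin S deaminase and an SV40 poly(A) signal allows blasticidin selection of cells that retain the construct. No guide RNA cassette is annotated, so guides must be supplied separately.

The plasmid is used for CRISPR interference, that is, targeted transcriptional repression of mammalian genes, and comes from work on CRISPR repressors. The two feature tables, from the depositor and repository sequences, agree apart from a 2 nt length difference.
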