Features (pLannotate 1.2.2; 21 found; start..end, strand, type, name):
      1..105     -  promoter       AmpR promoter: bla
    158..586     -  rep_origin     f1 ori (sequence partly withheld): f1 bacteriophage origin of replication; arrow indicates direction of (+) strand synthesis
    591..746     -  CDS            lacZα (fragment): LacZα fragment of β-galactosidase; lacZ fragment
    748..867     +  CDS            B (fragment): PORTL_LAMBD - Experimental evidence at protein level: Swiss-Prot protein existence level 1. Forms the portal vertex of the capsid (PubMed:6228056, PubMed:6232391). This portal plays critical roles in head assembly, genome packaging, neck/tail attachment, and genome ejection (Probable). The portal protein multimerizes as a single ring-shaped homododecamer arranged around a central channel (PubMed:6232391). Binds to the terminase subunits to form the packaging machine (PubMed:7799432). From Escherichia phage lambda (Bacteriophage lambda).
   1357..1736    +  enhancer       CMV enhancer: human cytomegalovirus immediate early enhancer
   1738..2015    +  promoter       chicken β-actin promoter: No description available
   2017..3034    +  intron         chimeric intron: chimera between introns from chicken β-actin and rabbit β-globin
   3137..7240    +  CDS            Cas9m4: catalytically dead mutant of the Cas9 endonuclease from the Streptococcus pyogenes Type II CRISPR/Cas system RNA-guided DNA-binding protein that lacks endonuclease activity due to the mutations D10A, D839A, H840A, and N863A (Mali et al., 2013)
   7340..7528    +  CDS            ZNF720 (fragment): ZN720_HUMAN - Experimental evidence at protein level: Swiss-Prot protein existence level 1. From Homo sapiens (Human).
   7627..7675    +  polyA_signal   HSV TK poly(A) signal: herpes simplex virus thymidine kinase polyadenylation signal (Cole and Stacy, 1985)
   7907..8118    +  promoter       EF-1α core promoter: core promoter for human elongation factor EF-1α
   8134..8532    +  CDS            BSD: blasticidin S deaminase; Aspergillus terreus BSD; confers resistance to blasticidin
   8536..8657    +  polyA_signal   SV40 poly(A) signal: SV40 polyadenylation signal
   8675..8767    +  ncRNA          G-CSF SLDE: Accession: RF00183 - G-CSF factor stem-loop destabilising element (SLDE)
   9464..9931    +  CDS            B (fragment): PORTL_LAMBD - Experimental evidence at protein level: Swiss-Prot protein existence level 1. Forms the portal vertex of the capsid (PubMed:6228056, PubMed:6232391). This portal plays critical roles in head assembly, genome packaging, neck/tail attachment, and genome ejection (Probable). The portal protein multimerizes as a single ring-shaped homododecamer arranged around a central channel (PubMed:6232391). Binds to the terminase subunits to form the packaging machine (PubMed:7799432). From Escherichia phage lambda (Bacteriophage lambda).
   9967..9989    -  protein_bind   lac operator (fragment): The lac repressor binds to the lac operator to inhibit transcription in E. coli. This inhibition can be relieved by adding lactose or isopropyl-β-D-thiogalactopyranoside (IPTG). lac repressor encoded by lacI
   9993..10023   -  promoter       lac promoter: promoter for the E. coli lac operon
  10038..10059   -  protein_bind   CAP binding site: CAP binding activates transcription in the presence of cAMP. E. coli catabolite activator protein
  10072..10164   -  CDS            lacI (fragment): lac repressor; lacI; The lac repressor binds to the lac operator to inhibit transcription in E. coli. This inhibition can be relieved by adding lactose or isopropyl-β-D-thiogalactopyranoside (IPTG).
  10347..10935   -  rep_origin     ori: high-copy-number ColE1/pMB1/pBR322/pUC origin of replication
  11106..11966   -  CDS            AmpR: β-lactamase; bla; confers resistance to ampicillin, carbenicillin, and related antibiotics
>Addgene plasmid #110822 | pB-CAGGS-dCas9-KRAB | depositor full sequence | sequence record 213910 | pB-CAGGS-dCas9-KRAB sequence 11966 bps
ACTCTTCCTTTTTCAATATTATTGAAGCATTTATCAGGGTTATTGTCTCATGAGCGGATACATATTTGAA
TGTATTTAGAAAAATAAACAAATAGGGGTTCCGCGCACATTTCCCCGAAAAGTGCCACCTAAATTGTAAG
CGTTAATATTTTGTTAAAATTCGCGTTAAATTTTTGTTAAATCAGCTCATTTTTTAACCAATAGGCCGAA
ATCGGCAAAATCCCTTATAAATCAAAAGAATAGACCGAGATAGGGT
[37 nt withheld, positions 257-293]
AAAGAACGTGGACTCCAACGTCAAAGG
[49 nt withheld, positions 321-369]
T
[91 nt withheld, positions 371-461]
G
[124 nt withheld, positions 463-586]
CCCATTCGCCATTCAGGCTGCGCAACTGTTGGGAAGGGCGATCGGTGCGGGCCTCTTCGCTATTACGCCA
GCTGGCGAAAGGGGGATGTGCTGCAAGGCGATTAAGTTGGGTAACGCCAGGGTTTTCCCAGTCACGACGT
TGTAAAACGACGGCCAGTGAGCGCGCCTCGTTCATTCACGTTTTTGAACCCGTGGAGGACGGGCAGACTC
GCGGTGCAAATGTGTTTTACAGCGTGATGGAGCAGATGAAGATGCTCGACACGCTGCAGAACACGCAGCT
AGATTAACCCTAGAAAGATAATCATATTGTGACGTACGTTAAAGATAATCATGTGTAAAATTGACGCATG
TGTTTTATCGGTCTGTATATCGAGGTTTATTTATTAATTTGAATAGATATTAAGTTTTATTATATTTACA
CTTACATACTAATAATAAATTCAACAAACAATTTATTTATGTTTATTTATTTATTAAAAAAAACAAAAAC
TCAAAATTTCTTCTATAAAGTAACAAAACTTTTATGAGGGACAGCCCCCCCCCAAAGCCCCCAGGGATGT
AATTACGTCCCTCCCCCGCTAGGGGGCAGCAGCGAGCCGCCCGGGGCTCCGCTCCGGTCCGGCGCTCCCC
CCGCATCCCCGAGCCGGCAGCGTGCGGGGACAGCCCGGGCACGGGGAAGGTGGCACGGGATCGCTTTCCT
CTGAACGCTTCTCGCTGCTCTTTGAGCCTGCAGACACCTGGGGGGATACGGGGAAAAGGCCTCCACGGCC
GACATTGATTATTGACTAGTTATTAATAGTAATCAATTACGGGGTCATTAGTTCATAGCCCATATATGGA
GTTCCGCGTTACATAACTTACGGTAAATGGCCCGCCTGGCTGACCGCCCAACGACCCCCGCCCATTGACG
TCAATAATGACGTATGTTCCCATAGTAACGCCAATAGGGACTTTCCATTGACGTCAATGGGTGGAGTATT
TACGGTAAACTGCCCACTTGGCAGTACATCAAGTGTATCATATGCCAAGTACGCCCCCTATTGACGTCAA
TGACGGTAAATGGCCCGCCTGGCATTATGCCCAGTACATGACCTTATGGGACTTTCCTACTTGGCAGTAC
ATCTACGTATTAGTCATCGCTATTACCATGGTCGAGGTGAGCCCCACGTTCTGCTTCACTCTCCCCATCT
CCCCCCCCTCCCCACCCCCAATTTTGTATTTATTTATTTTTTAATTATTTTGTGCAGCGATGGGGGCGGG
GGGGGGGGGGGGGCGCGCGCCAGGCGGGGCGGGGCGGGGCGAGGGGCGGGGCGGGGCGAGGCGGAGAGGT
GCGGCGGCAGCCAATCAGAGCGGCGCGCTCCGAAAGTTTCCTTTTATGGCGAGGCGGCGGCGGCGGCGGC
CCTATAAAAAGCGAAGCGCGCGGCGGGCGGGGAGTCGCTGCGACGCTGCCTTCGCCCCGTGCCCCGCTCC
GCCGCCGCCTCGCGCCGCCCGCCCCGGCTCTGACTGACCGCGTTACTCCCACAGGTGAGCGGGCGGGACG
GCCCTTCTCCTCCGGGCTGTAATTAGCGCTTGGTTTAATGACGGCTTGTTTCTTTTCTGTGGCTGCGTGA
AAGCCTTGAGGGGCTCCGGGAGGGCCCTTTGTGCGGGGGGAGCGGCTCGGGGGGTGCGTGCGTGTGTGTG
TGCGTGGGGAGCGCCGCGTGCGGCTCCGCGCTGCCCGGCGGCTGTGAGCGCTGCGGGCGCGGCGCGGGGC
TTTGTGCGCTCCGCAGTGTGCGCGAGGGGAGCGCGGCCGGGGGCGGTGCCCCGCGGTGCGGGGGGGGCTG
CGAGGGGAACAAAGGCTGCGTGCGGGGTGTGTGCGTGGGGGGGTGAGCAGGGGGTGTGGGCGCGTCGGTC
GGGCTGCAACCCCCCCTGCACCCCCCTCCCCGAGTTGCTGAGCACGGCCCGGCTTCGGGTGCGGGGCTCC
GTACGGGGCGTGGCGCGGGGCTCGCCGTGCCGGGCGGGGGGTGGCGGCAGGTGGGGGTGCCGGGCGGGGC
GGGGCCGCCTCGGGCCGGGGAGGGCTCGGGGGAGGGGCGCGGCGGCCCCCGGAGCGCCGGCGGCTGTCGA
GGCGCGGCGAGCCGCAGCCATTGCCTTTTATGGTAATCGTGCGAGAGGGCGCAGGGACTTCCTTTGTCCC
AAATCTGTGCGGAGCCGAAATCTGGGAGGCGCCGCCGCACCCCCTCTAGCGGGCGCGGGGCGAAGCGGTG
CGGCGCCGGCAGGAAGGAAATGGGCGGGGAGGGCCTTCGTGCGTCGCCGCGCCGCCGTCCCCTTCTCCCT
CTCCAGCCTCGGGGCTGTCCGCGGGGGGACGGCTGCCTTCGGGGGGGACGGGGCAGGGCGGGGTTCGGCT
TCTGGCGTGTGACCGGCGGCTCTAGAGCCTCTGCTAACCATGTTCATGCCTTCTTCTTTTTCCTACAGCT
CCTGGGCAACGTGCTGGTTATTGTGCTGTCTCATCATTTTGGCAAAGAATCTAGATACCCTCGTAAAGGT
CTAGAGCTAGCGGATCGAACCCTTGCCACCATGGACAAGAAGTACTCCATTGGGCTCGCTATCGGCACAA
ACAGCGTCGGCTGGGCCGTCATTACGGACGAGTACAAGGTGCCGAGCAAAAAATTCAAAGTTCTGGGCAA
TACCGATCGCCACAGCATAAAGAAGAACCTCATTGGCGCCCTCCTGTTCGACTCCGGGGAGACGGCCGAA
GCCACGCGGCTCAAAAGAACAGCACGGCGCAGATATACCCGCAGAAAGAATCGGATCTGCTACCTGCAGG
AGATCTTTAGTAATGAGATGGCTAAGGTGGATGACTCTTTCTTCCATAGGCTGGAGGAGTCCTTTTTGGT
GGAGGAGGATAAAAAGCACGAGCGCCACCCAATCTTTGGCAATATCGTGGACGAGGTGGCGTACCATGAA
AAGTACCCAACCATATATCATCTGAGGAAGAAGCTTGTAGACAGTACTGATAAGGCTGACTTGCGGTTGA
TCTATCTCGCGCTGGCGCATATGATCAAATTTCGGGGACACTTCCTCATCGAGGGGGACCTGAACCCAGA
CAACAGCGATGTCGACAAACTCTTTATCCAACTGGTTCAGACTTACAATCAGCTTTTCGAAGAGAACCCG
ATCAACGCATCCGGAGTTGACGCCAAAGCAATCCTGAGCGCTAGGCTGTCCAAATCCCGGCGGCTCGAAA
ACCTCATCGCACAGCTCCCTGGGGAGAAGAAGAACGGCCTGTTTGGTAATCTTATCGCCCTGTCACTCGG
GCTGACCCCCAACTTTAAATCTAACTTCGACCTGGCCGAAGATGCCAAGCTTCAACTGAGCAAAGACACC
TACGATGATGATCTCGACAATCTGCTGGCCCAGATCGGCGACCAGTACGCAGACCTTTTTTTGGCGGCAA
AGAACCTGTCAGACGCCATTCTGCTGAGTGATATTCTGCGAGTGAACACGGAGATCACCAAAGCTCCGCT
GAGCGCTAGTATGATCAAGCGCTATGATGAGCACCACCAAGACTTGACTTTGCTGAAGGCCCTTGTCAGA
CAGCAACTGCCTGAGAAGTACAAGGAAATTTTCTTCGATCAGTCTAAAAATGGCTACGCCGGATACATTG
ACGGCGGAGCAAGCCAGGAGGAATTTTACAAATTTATTAAGCCCATCTTGGAAAAAATGGACGGCACCGA
GGAGCTGCTGGTAAAGCTTAACAGAGAAGATCTGTTGCGCAAACAGCGCACTTTCGACAATGGAAGCATC
CCCCACCAGATTCACCTGGGCGAACTGCACGCTATCCTCAGGCGGCAAGAGGATTTCTACCCCTTTTTGA
AAGATAACAGGGAAAAGATTGAGAAAATCCTCACATTTCGGATACCCTACTATGTAGGCCCCCTCGCCCG
GGGAAATTCCAGATTCGCGTGGATGACTCGCAAATCAGAAGAGACCATCACTCCCTGGAACTTCGAGGAA
GTCGTGGATAAGGGGGCCTCTGCCCAGTCCTTCATCGAAAGGATGACTAACTTTGATAAAAATCTGCCTA
ACGAAAAGGTGCTTCCTAAACACTCTCTGCTGTACGAGTACTTCACAGTTTATAACGAGCTCACCAAGGT
CAAATACGTCACAGAAGGGATGAGAAAGCCAGCATTCCTGTCTGGAGAGCAGAAGAAAGCTATCGTGGAC
CTCCTCTTCAAGACGAACCGGAAAGTTACCGTGAAACAGCTCAAAGAAGACTATTTCAAAAAGATTGAAT
GTTTCGACTCTGTTGAAATCAGCGGAGTGGAGGATCGCTTCAACGCATCCCTGGGAACGTATCACGATCT
CCTGAAAATCATTAAAGACAAGGACTTCCTGGACAATGAGGAGAACGAGGACATTCTTGAGGACATTGTC
CTCACCCTTACGTTGTTTGAAGATAGGGAGATGATTGAAGAACGCTTGAAAACTTACGCTCATCTCTTCG
ACGACAAAGTCATGAAACAGCTCAAGAGGCGCCGATATACAGGATGGGGGCGGCTGTCAAGAAAACTGAT
CAATGGGATCCGAGACAAGCAGAGTGGAAAGACAATCCTGGATTTTCTTAAGTCCGATGGATTTGCCAAC
CGGAACTTCATGCAGTTGATCCATGATGACTCTCTCACCTTTAAGGAGGACATCCAGAAAGCACAAGTTT
CTGGCCAGGGGGACAGTCTTCACGAGCACATCGCTAATCTTGCAGGTAGCCCAGCTATCAAAAAGGGAAT
ACTGCAGACCGTTAAGGTCGTGGATGAACTCGTCAAAGTAATGGGAAGGCATAAGCCCGAGAATATCGTT
ATCGAGATGGCCCGAGAGAACCAAACTACCCAGAAGGGACAGAAGAACAGTAGGGAAAGGATGAAGAGGA
TTGAAGAGGGTATAAAAGAACTGGGGTCCCAAATCCTTAAGGAACACCCAGTTGAAAACACCCAGCTTCA
GAATGAGAAGCTCTACCTGTACTACCTGCAGAACGGCAGGGACATGTACGTGGATCAGGAACTGGACATC
AATCGGCTCTCCGACTACGACGTGGCTGCTATCGTGCCCCAGTCTTTTCTCAAAGATGATTCTATTGATA
ATAAAGTGTTGACAAGATCCGATAAAGCTAGAGGGAAGAGTGATAACGTCCCCTCAGAAGAAGTTGTCAA
GAAAATGAAAAATTATTGGCGGCAGCTGCTGAACGCCAAACTGATCACACAACGGAAGTTCGATAATCTG
ACTAAGGCTGAACGAGGTGGCCTGTCTGAGTTGGATAAAGCCGGCTTCATCAAAAGGCAGCTTGTTGAGA
CACGCCAGATCACCAAGCACGTGGCCCAAATTCTCGATTCACGCATGAACACCAAGTACGATGAAAATGA
CAAACTGATTCGAGAGGTGAAAGTTATTACTCTGAAGTCTAAGCTGGTCTCAGATTTCAGAAAGGACTTT
CAGTTTTATAAGGTGAGAGAGATCAACAATTACCACCATGCGCATGATGCCTACCTGAATGCAGTGGTAG
GCACTGCACTTATCAAAAAATATCCCAAGCTTGAATCTGAATTTGTTTACGGAGACTATAAAGTGTACGA
TGTTAGGAAAATGATCGCAAAGTCTGAGCAGGAAATAGGCAAGGCCACCGCTAAGTACTTCTTTTACAGC
AATATTATGAATTTTTTCAAGACCGAGATTACACTGGCCAATGGAGAGATTCGGAAGCGACCACTTATCG
AAACAAACGGAGAAACAGGAGAAATCGTGTGGGACAAGGGTAGGGATTTCGCGACAGTCCGGAAGGTCCT
GTCCATGCCGCAGGTGAACATCGTTAAAAAGACCGAAGTACAGACCGGAGGCTTCTCCAAGGAAAGTATC
CTCCCGAAAAGGAACAGCGACAAGCTGATCGCACGCAAAAAAGATTGGGACCCCAAGAAATACGGCGGAT
TCGATTCTCCTACAGTCGCTTACAGTGTACTGGTTGTGGCCAAAGTGGAGAAAGGGAAGTCTAAAAAACT
CAAAAGCGTCAAGGAACTGCTGGGCATCACAATCATGGAGCGATCAAGCTTCGAAAAAAACCCCATCGAC
TTTCTCGAGGCGAAAGGATATAAAGAGGTCAAAAAAGACCTCATCATTAAGCTTCCCAAGTACTCTCTCT
TTGAGCTTGAAAACGGCCGGAAACGAATGCTCGCTAGTGCGGGCGAGCTGCAGAAAGGTAACGAGCTGGC
ACTGCCCTCTAAATACGTTAATTTCTTGTATCTGGCCAGCCACTATGAAAAGCTCAAAGGGTCTCCCGAA
GATAATGAGCAGAAGCAGCTGTTCGTGGAACAACACAAACACTACCTTGATGAGATCATCGAGCAAATAA
GCGAATTCTCCAAAAGAGTGATCCTCGCCGACGCTAACCTCGATAAGGTGCTTTCTGCTTACAATAAGCA
CAGGGATAAGCCCATCAGGGAGCAGGCAGAAAACATTATCCACTTGTTTACTCTGACCAACTTGGGCGCG
CCTGCAGCCTTCAAGTACTTCGACACCACCATAGACAGAAAGCGGTACACCTCTACAAAGGAGGTCCTGG
ACGCCACACTGATTCATCAGTCAATTACGGGGCTCTATGAAACAAGAATCGACCTCTCTCAGCTCGGTGG
AGACAGCAGGGCTGACCCCAAGAAGAAGAGGAAGGTGAGTGGTGGAGGAAGTGGCGGGTCAGGGTCGATG
GACGCGAAATCACTTACGGCATGGTCGAGAACACTGGTTACGTTCAAGGACGTGTTTGTGGACTTTACAC
GTGAGGAGTGGAAATTGCTGGATACTGCGCAACAAATTGTGTATCGAAATGTCATGCTTGAGAATTACAA
GAACCTCGTCAGTCTCGGATACCAGTTGACGAAACCGGATGTGATCCTTAGGCTCGAAAAGGGGGAAGAA
CCTTGGCTGGTATAGAAGAATTCGATCCCTACCGGTTAGTAATGAGTTTAAACGGGGGAGGCTAACTGAA
ACACGGAAGGAGACAATACCGGAAGGAACCCGCGCTATGACGGCAATAAAAAGACAGAATAAAACGCACG
GGTGTTGGGTCGTTTGTTCATAAACGCGGGGTTCGGTCCCAGGGCTGGCACTCTGTCGATACCCCACCGA
GACCCCATTGGGGCCAATACGCCCGCGTTTCTTCCTTTTCCCCACCCCACCCCCCAAGTTCGGGTGAAGG
CCCAGGGCTCGCAGCCAACGTCGGGGCGGCAGGCCCTGCCATAGCAGATCTGCGAAATCGGATCCGCGGC
CGCACTGATTCTAGCTGCAGAGGCTCCGGTGCCCGTCAGTGGGCAGAGCGCACATCGCCCACAGTCCCCG
AGAAGTTGGGGGGAGGGGTCGGCAATTGAACCGGTGCCTAGAGAAGGTGGCGCGGGGTAAACTGGGAAAG
TGATGTCGTGTACTGGCTCCGCCTTTTTCCCGAGGGTGGGGGAGAACCGTATATAAGTGCAGTAGTCGCC
GTGAACGTTCTTTTTCGCAACGGGTTTGCCGCCAGAACACAGGATCCTCGAGCCACCATGGCCAAGCCTT
TGTCTCAAGAAGAATCCACCCTCATTGAAAGAGCAACGGCTACAATCAACAGCATCCCCATCTCTGAAGA
CTACAGCGTCGCCAGCGCAGCTCTCTCTAGCGACGGCCGCATCTTCACTGGTGTCAATGTATATCATTTT
ACTGGGGGACCTTGTGCAGAACTCGTGGTGCTGGGCACTGCTGCTGCTGCGGCAGCTGGCAACCTGACTT
GTATCGTCGCGATCGGAAATGAGAACAGGGGCATCTTGAGCCCCTGCGGACGGTGCCGACAGGTGCTTCT
CGATCTGCATCCTGGGATCAAAGCCATAGTGAAGGACAGTGATGGACAGCCGACGGCAGTTGGGATTCGT
GAATTGCTGCCCTCTGGTTATGTGTGGGAGGGCTAAGTTAACTTGTTTATTGCAGCTTATAATGGTTACA
AATAAAGCAATAGCATCACAAATTTCACAAATAAAGCATTTTTTTCACTGCATTCTAGTTGTGGTTTGTC
CAAACTCATCAATGTATCTTATCATGTCTGGAATTGACTCAAATGATGTCAATTAGTCTATCAGAAGCTC
ATCTGGTCTCCCTTCCGGGGGACAAGACATCCCTGTTTAATATTTAAACAGCAGTGTTCCCAAACTGGGT
TCTTATATCCCTTGCTCTGGTCAACCAGGTTGCAGGGTTTCCTGTCCTCACAGGAACGAAGTCCCTAAAG
AAACAGTGGCAGCCAGGTTTAGCCCCGGAATTGACTGGATTCCTTTTTTAGGGCCCATTGGTATGGCTTT
TTCCCCGTATCCCCCCAGGTGTCTGCAGGCTCAAAGAGCAGCGAGAAGCGTTCAGAGGAAAGCGATCCCG
TGCCACCTTCCCCGTGCCCGGGCTGTCCCCGCACGCTGCCGGCTCGGGGATGCGGGGGGAGCGCCGGACC
GGAGCGGAGCCCCGGGCGGCTCGCTGCTGCCCCCTAGCGGGGGAGGGACGTAATTACATCCCTGGGGGCT
TTGGGGGGGGGCTGTCCCTGATATCTATAACAAGAAAATATATATATAATAAGTTATCACGTAAGTAGAA
CATGAAATAACAATATAATTATCGTATGAGTTAAATCTTAAAAGTCACGTAAAAGATAATCATGCGTCAT
TTTGACTCACGCGGTCGTTATAGTTCAAAATCAGTGACACTTACCGCATTGACAAGCACGCCTCACGGGA
GCTCCAAGCGGCGACTGAGATGTCCTAAATGCACAGCGACGGATTCGCGCTATTTAGAAAGAGAGAGCAA
TATTTCAAGAATGCATGCGTCAATTTTACGCAGACTATCTTTCTAGGGTTAATCTAGCTGCATCAGGATC
ATATCGTCGGGTCTTTTTTCCGGCTCAGTCATCGCCCAAGCTGGCGCTATCTGGGCATCGGGGAGGAAGA
AGCCCGTGCCTTTTCCCGCGAGGTTGAAGCGGCATGGAAAGAGTTTGCCGAGGATGACTGCTGCTGCATT
GACGTTGAGCGAAAACGCACGTTTACCATGATGATTCGGGAAGGTGTGGCCATGCACGCCTTTAACGGTG
AACTGTTCGTTCAGGCCACCTGGGATACCAGTTCGTCGCGGCTTTTCCGGACACAGTTCCGGATGGTCAG
CCCGAAGCGCATCAGCAACCCGAACAATACCGGCGACAGCCGGAACTGCCGTGCCGGTGTGCAGATTAAT
GACAGCGGTGCGGCGCTGGGATATTACGTCAGCGAGGACGGGTATCCTGGCTGGATGCCGCAGAAATGGA
CATGGATACCCCGTGAGTTACCCGGCGGGCGCGCTTGGCGTAATCATGGTCATAGCTGTTTCCTGTGTGA
AATTGTTATCCGCTCACAATTCCACACAACATACGAGCCGGAAGCATAAAGTGTAAAGCCTGGGGTGCCT
AATGAGTGAGCTAACTCACATTAATTGCGTTGCGCTCACTGCCCGCTTTCCAGTCGGGAAACCTGTCGTG
CCAGCTGCATTAATGAATCGGCCAACGCGCGGGGAGAGGCGGTTTGCGTATTGGGCGCTCTTCCGCTTCC
TCGCTCACTGACTCGCTGCGCTCGGTCGTTCGGCTGCGGCGAGCGGTATCAGCTCACTCAAAGGCGGTAA
TACGGTTATCCACAGAATCAGGGGATAACGCAGGAAAGAACATGTGAGCAAAAGGCCAGCAAAAGGCCAG
GAACCGTAAAAAGGCCGCGTTGCTGGCGTTTTTCCATAGGCTCCGCCCCCCTGACGAGCATCACAAAAAT
CGACGCTCAAGTCAGAGGTGGCGAAACCCGACAGGACTATAAAGATACCAGGCGTTTCCCCCTGGAAGCT
CCCTCGTGCGCTCTCCTGTTCCGACCCTGCCGCTTACCGGATACCTGTCCGCCTTTCTCCCTTCGGGAAG
CGTGGCGCTTTCTCATAGCTCACGCTGTAGGTATCTCAGTTCGGTGTAGGTCGTTCGCTCCAAGCTGGGC
TGTGTGCACGAACCCCCCGTTCAGCCCGACCGCTGCGCCTTATCCGGTAACTATCGTCTTGAGTCCAACC
CGGTAAGACACGACTTATCGCCACTGGCAGCAGCCACTGGTAACAGGATTAGCAGAGCGAGGTATGTAGG
CGGTGCTACAGAGTTCTTGAAGTGGTGGCCTAACTACGGCTACACTAGAAGAACAGTATTTGGTATCTGC
GCTCTGCTGAAGCCAGTTACCTTCGGAAAAAGAGTTGGTAGCTCTTGATCCGGCAAACAAACCACCGCTG
GTAGCGGTGGTTTTTTTGTTTGCAAGCAGCAGATTACGCGCAGAAAAAAAGGATCTCAAGAAGATCCTTT
GATCTTTTCTACGGGGTCTGACGCTCAGTGGAACGAAAACTCACGTTAAGGGATTTTGGTCATGAGATTA
TCAAAAAGGATCTTCACCTAGATCCTTTTAAATTAAAAATGAAGTTTTAAATCAATCTAAAGTATATATG
AGTAAACTTGGTCTGACAGTTACCAATGCTTAATCAGTGAGGCACCTATCTCAGCGATCTGTCTATTTCG
TTCATCCATAGTTGCCTGACTCCCCGTCGTGTAGATAACTACGATACGGGAGGGCTTACCATCTGGCCCC
AGTGCTGCAATGATACCGCGAGACCCACGCTCACCGGCTCCAGATTTATCAGCAATAAACCAGCCAGCCG
GAAGGGCCGAGCGCAGAAGTGGTCCTGCAACTTTATCCGCCTCCATCCAGTCTATTAATTGTTGCCGGGA
AGCTAGAGTAAGTAGTTCGCCAGTTAATAGTTTGCGCAACGTTGTTGCCATTGCTACAGGCATCGTGGTG
TCACGCTCGTCGTTTGGTATGGCTTCATTCAGCTCCGGTTCCCAACGATCAAGGCGAGTTACATGATCCC
CCATGTTGTGCAAAAAAGCGGTTAGCTCCTTCGGTCCTCCGATCGTTGTCAGAAGTAAGTTGGCCGCAGT
GTTATCACTCATGGTTATGGCAGCACTGCATAATTCTCTTACTGTCATGCCATCCGTAAGATGCTTTTCT
GTGACTGGTGAGTACTCAACCAAGTCATTCTGAGAATAGTGTATGCGGCGACCGAGTTGCTCTTGCCCGG
CGTCAATACGGGATAATACCGCGCCACATAGCAGAACTTTAAAAGTGCTCATCATTGGAAAACGTTCTTC
GGGGCGAAAACTCTCAAGGATCTTACCGCTGTTGAGATCCAGTTCGATGTAACCCACTCGTGCACCCAAC
TGATCTTCAGCATCTTTTACTTTCACCAGCGTTTCTGGGTGAGCAAAAACAGGAAGGCAAAATGCCGCAA
AAAAGGGAATAAGGGCGACACGGAAATGTTGAATACTCAT
