Features (pLannotate 1.2.2; 21 found; start..end, strand, type, name):
      1..105     -  promoter       AmpR promoter: bla
    158..586     -  rep_origin     f1 ori (sequence partly withheld): f1 bacteriophage origin of replication; arrow indicates direction of (+) strand synthesis
    591..746     -  CDS            lacZα (fragment): LacZα fragment of β-galactosidase; lacZ fragment
    748..867     +  CDS            B (fragment): PORTL_LAMBD - Experimental evidence at protein level: Swiss-Prot protein existence level 1. Forms the portal vertex of the capsid (PubMed:6228056, PubMed:6232391). This portal plays critical roles in head assembly, genome packaging, neck/tail attachment, and genome ejection (Probable). The portal protein multimerizes as a single ring-shaped homododecamer arranged around a central channel (PubMed:6232391). Binds to the terminase subunits to form the packaging machine (PubMed:7799432). From Escherichia phage lambda (Bacteriophage lambda).
   1357..1736    +  enhancer       CMV enhancer: human cytomegalovirus immediate early enhancer
   1738..2015    +  promoter       chicken β-actin promoter: No description available
   2016..3032    +  intron         chimeric intron: chimera between introns from chicken β-actin and rabbit β-globin
   3135..7238    +  CDS            Cas9m4: catalytically dead mutant of the Cas9 endonuclease from the Streptococcus pyogenes Type II CRISPR/Cas system RNA-guided DNA-binding protein that lacks endonuclease activity due to the mutations D10A, D839A, H840A, and N863A (Mali et al., 2013)
   7338..7526    +  CDS            ZNF720 (fragment): ZN720_HUMAN - Experimental evidence at protein level: Swiss-Prot protein existence level 1. From Homo sapiens (Human).
   7625..7673    +  polyA_signal   HSV TK poly(A) signal: herpes simplex virus thymidine kinase polyadenylation signal (Cole and Stacy, 1985)
   7905..8116    +  promoter       EF-1α core promoter: core promoter for human elongation factor EF-1α
   8132..8530    +  CDS            BSD: blasticidin S deaminase; Aspergillus terreus BSD; confers resistance to blasticidin
   8534..8655    +  polyA_signal   SV40 poly(A) signal: SV40 polyadenylation signal
   8673..8765    +  ncRNA          G-CSF SLDE: Accession: RF00183 - G-CSF factor stem-loop destabilising element (SLDE)
   9462..9929    +  CDS            B (fragment): PORTL_LAMBD - Experimental evidence at protein level: Swiss-Prot protein existence level 1. Forms the portal vertex of the capsid (PubMed:6228056, PubMed:6232391). This portal plays critical roles in head assembly, genome packaging, neck/tail attachment, and genome ejection (Probable). The portal protein multimerizes as a single ring-shaped homododecamer arranged around a central channel (PubMed:6232391). Binds to the terminase subunits to form the packaging machine (PubMed:7799432). From Escherichia phage lambda (Bacteriophage lambda).
   9965..9987    -  protein_bind   lac operator (fragment): The lac repressor binds to the lac operator to inhibit transcription in E. coli. This inhibition can be relieved by adding lactose or isopropyl-β-D-thiogalactopyranoside (IPTG). lac repressor encoded by lacI
   9991..10021   -  promoter       lac promoter: promoter for the E. coli lac operon
  10036..10057   -  protein_bind   CAP binding site: CAP binding activates transcription in the presence of cAMP. E. coli catabolite activator protein
  10070..10162   -  CDS            lacI (fragment): lac repressor; lacI; The lac repressor binds to the lac operator to inhibit transcription in E. coli. This inhibition can be relieved by adding lactose or isopropyl-β-D-thiogalactopyranoside (IPTG).
  10345..10933   -  rep_origin     ori: high-copy-number ColE1/pMB1/pBR322/pUC origin of replication
  11104..11964   -  CDS            AmpR: β-lactamase; bla; confers resistance to ampicillin, carbenicillin, and related antibiotics
>Addgene plasmid #110822 | pB-CAGGS-dCas9-KRAB | addgene full sequence | sequence record 265907 | Addgene NGS Result
ACTCTTCCTTTTTCAATATTATTGAAGCATTTATCAGGGTTATTGTCTCATGAGCGGATACATATTTGAA
TGTATTTAGAAAAATAAACAAATAGGGGTTCCGCGCACATTTCCCCGAAAAGTGCCACCTAAATTGTAAG
CGTTAATATTTTGTTAAAATTCGCGTTAAATTTTTGTTAAATCAGCTCATTTTTTAACCAATAGGCCGAA
ATCGGCAAAATCCCTTATAAATCAAAAGAATAGACCGAGATAGGGT
[37 nt withheld, positions 257-293]
AAAGAACGTGGACTCCAACGTCAAAGG
[49 nt withheld, positions 321-369]
T
[91 nt withheld, positions 371-461]
G
[124 nt withheld, positions 463-586]
CCCATTCGCCATTCAGGCTGCGCAACTGTTGGGAAGGGCGATCGGTGCGGGCCTCTTCGCTATTACGCCA
GCTGGCGAAAGGGGGATGTGCTGCAAGGCGATTAAGTTGGGTAACGCCAGGGTTTTCCCAGTCACGACGT
TGTAAAACGACGGCCAGTGAGCGCGCCTCGTTCATTCACGTTTTTGAACCCGTGGAGGACGGGCAGACTC
GCGGTGCAAATGTGTTTTACAGCGTGATGGAGCAGATGAAGATGCTCGACACGCTGCAGAACACGCAGCT
AGATTAACCCTAGAAAGATAATCATATTGTGACGTACGTTAAAGATAATCATGTGTAAAATTGACGCATG
TGTTTTATCGGTCTGTATATCGAGGTTTATTTATTAATTTGAATAGATATTAAGTTTTATTATATTTACA
CTTACATACTAATAATAAATTCAACAAACAATTTATTTATGTTTATTTATTTATTAAAAAAAACAAAAAC
TCAAAATTTCTTCTATAAAGTAACAAAACTTTTATGAGGGACAGCCCCCCCCCAAAGCCCCCAGGGATGT
AATTACGTCCCTCCCCCGCTAGGGGGCAGCAGCGAGCCGCCCGGGGCTCCGCTCCGGTCCGGCGCTCCCC
CCGCATCCCCGAGCCGGCAGCGTGCGGGGACAGCCCGGGCACGGGGAAGGTGGCACGGGATCGCTTTCCT
CTGAACGCTTCTCGCTGCTCTTTGAGCCTGCAGACACCTGGGGGGATACGGGGAAAAGGCCTCCACGGCC
GACATTGATTATTGACTAGTTATTAATAGTAATCAATTACGGGGTCATTAGTTCATAGCCCATATATGGA
GTTCCGCGTTACATAACTTACGGTAAATGGCCCGCCTGGCTGACCGCCCAACGACCCCCGCCCATTGACG
TCAATAATGACGTATGTTCCCATAGTAACGCCAATAGGGACTTTCCATTGACGTCAATGGGTGGAGTATT
TACGGTAAACTGCCCACTTGGCAGTACATCAAGTGTATCATATGCCAAGTACGCCCCCTATTGACGTCAA
TGACGGTAAATGGCCCGCCTGGCATTATGCCCAGTACATGACCTTATGGGACTTTCCTACTTGGCAGTAC
ATCTACGTATTAGTCATCGCTATTACCATGGTCGAGGTGAGCCCCACGTTCTGCTTCACTCTCCCCATCT
CCCCCCCCTCCCCACCCCCAATTTTGTATTTATTTATTTTTTAATTATTTTGTGCAGCGATGGGGGCGGG
GGGGGGGGGGGGGCGCGCGCCRGGSGGGGSGGGGSGGGGSGRGGGGSGGGGSGGGGSGAGGCGGAGAGGT
GCGGCGGCAGCCAATCAGAGCGGCGCGCTCCGAAAGTTTCCTTTTATGGCGAGGCGGCGGCGGCGGCGGC
CCTATAAAAAGCGAAGCGCGCGGCGGGCGGGAGTCGCTGCGCGCTGCCTTCGCCCCGTGCCCCGCTCCGC
CGCCGCCTCGCGCCGCCCGCCCCGGCTCTGACTGACCGCGTTACTCCCACAGGTGAGCGGGCGGGACGGC
CCTTCTCCTCCGGGCTGTAATTAGCGCTTGGTTTAATGACGGCTTGTTTCTTTTCTGTGGCTGCGTGAAA
GCCTTGAGGGGCTCCGGGAGGGCCCTTTGTGCGGGGGGAGCGGCTCGGGGGGTGCGTGCGTGTGTGTGTG
CGTGGGGAGCGCCGCGTGCGGCTCCGCGCTGCCCGGCGGCTGTGAGCGCTGCGGGCGCGGCGCGGGGCTT
TTTGCGCTCCGCAGTGTGCGCGAGGGGAGCGCGGCCGGGGGCGGTGCCCCGCGGTGCGGGGGGGGCTGCG
AGGGGAACAAAGGCTGCGTGCGGGGTGTGTGCGTGGGGGGGTGAGCAGGGGGTGTGGGCGCGTCGGTCGG
GCTGCAACCCCCCCTGCACCCCCCTCCCCGAGTTGCTGAGCACGGCCCGGCTTCGGGTGCGGGGCTCCGT
ACGGGGCGTGGCGCGGGGCTCGCCGTGCCGGGCGGGGGGTGGCGGCAGGTGGGGGTGCCGGGCGGGGCGG
GGCCGCCTCGGGCCGGGGRGGGCTCGGGGGRGGGGCGCGGCGGCCCCCGGAGCGCCGGCGGCTGTCGAGG
CGCGGCGAGCCGCAGCCATTGCCTTTTATGGTAATCGTGCGAGAGGGCGCAGGGACTTCCTTTGTCCCAA
ATCTGTGCGGAGCCGAAATCTGGGAGGCGCCGCCGCACCCCCTCTAGCGGGCGCGGGGCGAAGCGGTGCG
GCGCCGGCAGGAAGGAAATGGGCGGGGAGGGCCTTCGTGCGTCGCCGCGCCGCCGTCCCCTTCTCCCTCT
CCAGCCTCGGGGCTGTCCGCGGGGGGACGGCTGCCTTCGGGGGGGACGGGGCAGGGCGGGGTTCGGCTTC
TGGCGTGTGACCGGCGGCTCTAGAGCCTCTGCTAACCATGTTCATGCCTTCTTCTTTTTCCTACAGCTCC
TGGGCAACGTGCTGGTTATTGTGCTGTCTCATCATTTTGGCAAAGAATCTAGATACCCTCGTAAAGGTCT
AGAGCTAGCGGATCGAACCCTTGCCACCATGGACAAGAAGTACTCCATTGGGCTCGCTATCGGCACAAAC
AGCGTCGGCTGGGCCGTCATTACGGACGAGTACAAGGTGCCGAGCAAAAAATTCAAAGTTCTGGGCAATA
CCGATCGCCACAGCATAAAGAAGAACCTCATTGGCGCCCTCCTGTTCGACTCCGGGGAGACGGCCGAAGC
CACGCGGCTCAAAAGAACAGCACGGCGCAGATATACCCGCAGAAAGAATCGGATCTGCTACCTGCAGGAG
ATCTTTAGTAATGAGATGGCTAAGGTGGATGACTCTTTCTTCCATAGGCTGGAGGAGTCCTTTTTGGTGG
AGGAGGATAAAAAGCACGAGCGCCACCCAATCTTTGGCAATATCGTGGACGAGGTGGCGTACCATGAAAA
GTACCCAACCATATATCATCTGAGGAAGAAGCTTGTAGACAGTACTGATAAGGCTGACTTGCGGTTGATC
TATCTCGCGCTGGCGCATATGATCAAATTTCGGGGACACTTCCTCATCGAGGGGGACCTGAACCCAGACA
ACAGCGATGTCGACAAACTCTTTATCCAACTGGTTCAGACTTACAATCAGCTTTTCGAAGAGAACCCGAT
CAACGCATCCGGAGTTGACGCCAAAGCAATCCTGAGCGCTAGGCTGTCCAAATCCCGGCGGCTCGAAAAC
CTCATCGCACAGCTCCCTGGGGAGAAGAAGAACGGCCTGTTTGGTAATCTTATCGCCCTGTCACTCGGGC
TGACCCCCAACTTTAAATCTAACTTCGACCTGGCCGAAGATGCCAAGCTTCAACTGAGCAAAGACACCTA
CGATGATGATCTCGACAATCTGCTGGCCCAGATCGGCGACCAGTACGCAGACCTTTTTTTGGCGGCAAAG
AACCTGTCAGACGCCATTCTGCTGAGTGATATTCTGCGAGTGAACACGGAGATCACCAAAGCTCCGCTGA
GCGCTAGTATGATCAAGCGCTATGATGAGCACCACCAAGACTTGACTTTGCTGAAGGCCCTTGTCAGACA
GCAACTGCCTGAGAAGTACAAGGAAATTTTCTTCGATCAGTCTAAAAATGGCTACGCCGGATACATTGAC
GGCGGAGCAAGCCAGGAGGAATTTTACAAATTTATTAAGCCCATCTTGGAAAAAATGGACGGCACCGAGG
AGCTGCTGGTAAAGCTTAACAGAGAAGATCTGTTGCGCAAACAGCGCACTTTCGACAATGGAAGCATCCC
CCACCAGATTCACCTGGGCGAACTGCACGCTATCCTCAGGCGGCAAGAGGATTTCTACCCCTTTTTGAAA
GATAACAGGGAAAAGATTGAGAAAATCCTCACATTTCGGATACCCTACTATGTAGGCCCCCTCGCCCGGG
GAAATTCCAGATTCGCGTGGATGACTCGCAAATCAGAAGAGACCATCACTCCCTGGAACTTCGAGGAAGT
CGTGGATAAGGGGGCCTCTGCCCAGTCCTTCATCGAAAGGATGACTAACTTTGATAAAAATCTGCCTAAC
GAAAAGGTGCTTCCTAAACACTCTCTGCTGTACGAGTACTTCACAGTTTATAACGAGCTCACCAAGGTCA
AATACGTCACAGAAGGGATGAGAAAGCCAGCATTCCTGTCTGGAGAGCAGAAGAAAGCTATCGTGGACCT
CCTCTTCAAGACGAACCGGAAAGTTACCGTGAAACAGCTCAAAGAAGACTATTTCAAAAAGATTGAATGT
TTCGACTCTGTTGAAATCAGCGGAGTGGAGGATCGCTTCAACGCATCCCTGGGAACGTATCACGATCTCC
TGAAAATCATTAAAGACAAGGACTTCCTGGACAATGAGGAGAACGAGGACATTCTTGAGGACATTGTCCT
CACCCTTACGTTGTTTGAAGATAGGGAGATGATTGAAGAACGCTTGAAAACTTACGCTCATCTCTTCGAC
GACAAAGTCATGAAACAGCTCAAGAGGCGCCGATATACAGGATGGGGGCGGCTGTCAAGAAAACTGATCA
ATGGGATCCGAGACAAGCAGAGTGGAAAGACAATCCTGGATTTTCTTAAGTCCGATGGATTTGCCAACCG
GAACTTCATGCAGTTGATCCATGATGACTCTCTCACCTTTAAGGAGGACATCCAGAAAGCACAAGTTTCT
GGCCAGGGGGACAGTCTTCACGAGCACATCGCTAATCTTGCAGGTAGCCCAGCTATCAAAAAGGGAATAC
TGCAGACCGTTAAGGTCGTGGATGAACTCGTCAAAGTAATGGGAAGGCATAAGCCCGAGAATATCGTTAT
CGAGATGGCCCGAGAGAACCAAACTACCCAGAAGGGACAGAAGAACAGTAGGGAAAGGATGAAGAGGATT
GAAGAGGGTATAAAAGAACTGGGGTCCCAAATCCTTAAGGAACACCCAGTTGAAAACACCCAGCTTCAGA
ATGAGAAGCTCTACCTGTACTACCTGCAGAACGGCAGGGACATGTACGTGGATCAGGAACTGGACATCAA
TCGGCTCTCCGACTACGACGTGGCTGCTATCGTGCCCCAGTCTTTTCTCAAAGATGATTCTATTGATAAT
AAAGTGTTGACAAGATCCGATAAAGCTAGAGGGAAGAGTGATAACGTCCCCTCAGAAGAAGTTGTCAAGA
AAATGAAAAATTATTGGCGGCAGCTGCTGAACGCCAAACTGATCACACAACGGAAGTTCGATAATCTGAC
TAAGGCTGAACGAGGTGGCCTGTCTGAGTTGGATAAAGCCGGCTTCATCAAAAGGCAGCTTGTTGAGACA
CGCCAGATCACCAAGCACGTGGCCCAAATTCTCGATTCACGCATGAACACCAAGTACGATGAAAATGACA
AACTGATTCGAGAGGTGAAAGTTATTACTCTGAAGTCTAAGCTGGTCTCAGATTTCAGAAAGGACTTTCA
GTTTTATAAGGTGAGAGAGATCAACAATTACCACCATGCGCATGATGCCTACCTGAATGCAGTGGTAGGC
ACTGCACTTATCAAAAAATATCCCAAGCTTGAATCTGAATTTGTTTACGGAGACTATAAAGTGTACGATG
TTAGGAAAATGATCGCAAAGTCTGAGCAGGAAATAGGCAAGGCCACCGCTAAGTACTTCTTTTACAGCAA
TATTATGAATTTTTTCAAGACCGAGATTACACTGGCCAATGGAGAGATTCGGAAGCGACCACTTATCGAA
ACAAACGGAGAAACAGGAGAAATCGTGTGGGACAAGGGTAGGGATTTCGCGACAGTCCGGAAGGTCCTGT
CCATGCCGCAGGTGAACATCGTTAAAAAGACCGAAGTACAGACCGGAGGCTTCTCCAAGGAAAGTATCCT
CCCGAAAAGGAACAGCGACAAGCTGATCGCACGCAAAAAAGATTGGGACCCCAAGAAATACGGCGGATTC
GATTCTCCTACAGTCGCTTACAGTGTACTGGTTGTGGCCAAAGTGGAGAAAGGGAAGTCTAAAAAACTCA
AAAGCGTCAAGGAACTGCTGGGCATCACAATCATGGAGCGATCAAGCTTCGAAAAAAACCCCATCGACTT
TCTCGAGGCGAAAGGATATAAAGAGGTCAAAAAAGACCTCATCATTAAGCTTCCCAAGTACTCTCTCTTT
GAGCTTGAAAACGGCCGGAAACGAATGCTCGCTAGTGCGGGCGAGCTGCAGAAAGGTAACGAGCTGGCAC
TGCCCTCTAAATACGTTAATTTCTTGTATCTGGCCAGCCACTATGAAAAGCTCAAAGGGTCTCCCGAAGA
TAATGAGCAGAAGCAGCTGTTCGTGGAACAACACAAACACTACCTTGATGAGATCATCGAGCAAATAAGC
GAATTCTCCAAAAGAGTGATCCTCGCCGACGCTAACCTCGATAAGGTGCTTTCTGCTTACAATAAGCACA
GGGATAAGCCCATCAGGGAGCAGGCAGAAAACATTATCCACTTGTTTACTCTGACCAACTTGGGCGCGCC
TGCAGCCTTCAAGTACTTCGACACCACCATAGACAGAAAGCGGTACACCTCTACAAAGGAGGTCCTGGAC
GCCACACTGATTCATCAGTCAATTACGGGGCTCTATGAAACAAGAATCGACCTCTCTCAGCTCGGTGGAG
ACAGCAGGGCTGACCCCAAGAAGAAGAGGAAGGTGAGTGGTGGAGGAAGTGGCGGGTCAGGGTCGATGGA
CGCGAAATCACTTACGGCATGGTCGAGAACACTGGTTACGTTCAAGGACGTGTTTGTGGACTTTACACGT
GAGGAGTGGAAATTGCTGGATACTGCGCAACAAATTGTGTATCGAAATGTCATGCTTGAGAATTACAAGA
ACCTCGTCAGTCTCGGATACCAGTTGACGAAACCGGATGTGATCCTTAGGCTCGAAAAGGGGGAAGAACC
TTGGCTGGTATAGAAGAATTCGATCCCTACCGGTTAGTAATGAGTTTAAACGGGGGAGGCTAACTGAAAC
ACGGAAGGAGACAATACCGGAAGGAACCCGCGCTATGACGGCAATAAAAAGACAGAATAAAACGCACGGG
TGTTGGGTCGTTTGTTCATAAACGCGGGGTTCGGTCCCAGGGCTGGCACTCTGTCGATACCCCACCGAGA
CCCCATTGGGGCCAATACGCCCGCGTTTCTTCCTTTTCCCCACCCCACCCCCCAAGTTCGGGTGAAGGCC
CAGGGCTCGCAGCCAACGTCGGGGCGGCAGGCCCTGCCATAGCAGATCTGCGAAATCGGATCCGCGGCCG
CACTGATTCTAGCTGCAGAGGCTCCGGTGCCCGTCAGTGGGCAGAGCGCACATCGCCCACAGTCCCCGAG
AAGTTGGGGGGAGGGGTCGGCAATTGAACCGGTGCCTAGAGAAGGTGGCGCGGGGTAAACTGGGAAAGTG
ATGTCGTGTACTGGCTCCGCCTTTTTCCCGAGGGTGGGGGAGAACCGTATATAAGTGCAGTAGTCGCCGT
GAACGTTCTTTTTCGCAACGGGTTTGCCGCCAGAACACAGGATCCTCGAGCCACCATGGCCAAGCCTTTG
TCTCAAGAAGAATCCACCCTCATTGAAAGAGCAACGGCTACAATCAACAGCATCCCCATCTCTGAAGACT
ACAGCGTCGCCAGCGCAGCTCTCTCTAGCGACGGCCGCATCTTCACTGGTGTCAATGTATATCATTTTAC
TGGGGGACCTTGTGCAGAACTCGTGGTGCTGGGCACTGCTGCTGCTGCGGCAGCTGGCAACCTGACTTGT
ATCGTCGCGATCGGAAATGAGAACAGGGGCATCTTGAGCCCCTGCGGACGGTGCCGACAGGTGCTTCTCG
ATCTGCATCCTGGGATCAAAGCCATAGTGAAGGACAGTGATGGACAGCCGACGGCAGTTGGGATTCGTGA
ATTGCTGCCCTCTGGTTATGTGTGGGAGGGCTAAGTTAACTTGTTTATTGCAGCTTATAATGGTTACAAA
TAAAGCAATAGCATCACAAATTTCACAAATAAAGCATTTTTTTCACTGCATTCTAGTTGTGGTTTGTCCA
AACTCATCAATGTATCTTATCATGTCTGGAATTGACTCAAATGATGTCAATTAGTCTATCAGAAGCTCAT
CTGGTCTCCCTTCCGGGGGACAAGACATCCCTGTTTAATATTTAAACAGCAGTGTTCCCAAACTGGGTTC
TTATATCCCTTGCTCTGGTCAACCAGGTTGCAGGGTTTCCTGTCCTCACAGGAACGAAGTCCCTAAAGAA
ACAGTGGCAGCCAGGTTTAGCCCCGGAATTGACTGGATTCCTTTTTTAGGGCCCATTGGTATGGCTTTTT
CCCCGTATCCCCCCAGGTGTCTGCAGGCTCAAAGAGCAGCGAGAAGCGTTCAGAGGAAAGCGATCCCGTG
CCACCTTCCCCGTGCCCGGGCTGTCCCCGCACGCTGCCGGCTCGGGGATGCGGGGGGAGCGCCGGACCGG
AGCGGAGCCCCGGGCGGCTCGCTGCTGCCCCCTAGCGGGGGAGGGACGTAATTACATCCCTGGGGGCTTT
GGGGGGGGGCTGTCCCTGATATCTATAACAAGAAAATATATATATAATAAGTTATCACGTAAGTAGAACA
TGAAATAACAATATAATTATCGTATGAGTTAAATCTTAAAAGTCACGTAAAAGATAATCATGCGTCATTT
TGACTCACGCGGTCGTTATAGTTCAAAATCAGTGACACTTACCGCATTGACAAGCACGCCTCACGGGAGC
TCCAAGCGGCGACTGAGATGTCCTAAATGCACAGCGACGGATTCGCGCTATTTAGAAAGAGAGAGCAATA
TTTCAAGAATGCATGCGTCAATTTTACGCAGACTATCTTTCTAGGGTTAATCTAGCTGCATCAGGATCAT
ATCGTCGGGTCTTTTTTCCGGCTCAGTCATCGCCCAAGCTGGCGCTATCTGGGCATCGGGGAGGAAGAAG
CCCGTGCCTTTTCCCGCGAGGTTGAAGCGGCATGGAAAGAGTTTGCCGAGGATGACTGCTGCTGCATTGA
CGTTGAGCGAAAACGCACGTTTACCATGATGATTCGGGAAGGTGTGGCCATGCACGCCTTTAACGGTGAA
CTGTTCGTTCAGGCCACCTGGGATACCAGTTCGTCGCGGCTTTTCCGGACACAGTTCCGGATGGTCAGCC
CGAAGCGCATCAGCAACCCGAACAATACCGGCGACAGCCGGAACTGCCGTGCCGGTGTGCAGATTAATGA
CAGCGGTGCGGCGCTGGGATATTACGTCAGCGAGGACGGGTATCCTGGCTGGATGCCGCAGAAATGGACA
TGGATACCCCGTGAGTTACCCGGCGGGCGCGCTTGGCGTAATCATGGTCATAGCTGTTTCCTGTGTGAAA
TTGTTATCCGCTCACAATTCCACACAACATACGAGCCGGAAGCATAAAGTGTAAAGCCTGGGGTGCCTAA
TGAGTGAGCTAACTCACATTAATTGCGTTGCGCTCACTGCCCGCTTTCCAGTCGGGAAACCTGTCGTGCC
AGCTGCATTAATGAATCGGCCAACGCGCGGGGAGAGGCGGTTTGCGTATTGGGCGCTCTTCCGCTTCCTC
GCTCACTGACTCGCTGCGCTCGGTCGTTCGGCTGCGGCGAGCGGTATCAGCTCACTCAAAGGCGGTAATA
CGGTTATCCACAGAATCAGGGGATAACGCAGGAAAGAACATGTGAGCAAAAGGCCAGCAAAAGGCCAGGA
ACCGTAAAAAGGCCGCGTTGCTGGCGTTTTTCCATAGGCTCCGCCCCCCTGACGAGCATCACAAAAATCG
ACGCTCAAGTCAGAGGTGGCGAAACCCGACAGGACTATAAAGATACCAGGCGTTTCCCCCTGGAAGCTCC
CTCGTGCGCTCTCCTGTTCCGACCCTGCCGCTTACCGGATACCTGTCCGCCTTTCTCCCTTCGGGAAGCG
TGGCGCTTTCTCATAGCTCACGCTGTAGGTATCTCAGTTCGGTGTAGGTCGTTCGCTCCAAGCTGGGCTG
TGTGCACGAACCCCCCGTTCAGCCCGACCGCTGCGCCTTATCCGGTAACTATCGTCTTGAGTCCAACCCG
GTAAGACACGACTTATCGCCACTGGCAGCAGCCACTGGTAACAGGATTAGCAGAGCGAGGTATGTAGGCG
GTGCTACAGAGTTCTTGAAGTGGTGGCCTAACTACGGCTACACTAGAAGAACAGTATTTGGTATCTGCGC
TCTGCTGAAGCCAGTTACCTTCGGAAAAAGAGTTGGTAGCTCTTGATCCGGCAAACAAACCACCGCTGGT
AGCGGTGGTTTTTTTGTTTGCAAGCAGCAGATTACGCGCAGAAAAAAAGGATCTCAAGAAGATCCTTTGA
TCTTTTCTACGGGGTCTGACGCTCAGTGGAACGAAAACTCACGTTAAGGGATTTTGGTCATGAGATTATC
AAAAAGGATCTTCACCTAGATCCTTTTAAATTAAAAATGAAGTTTTAAATCAATCTAAAGTATATATGAG
TAAACTTGGTCTGACAGTTACCAATGCTTAATCAGTGAGGCACCTATCTCAGCGATCTGTCTATTTCGTT
CATCCATAGTTGCCTGACTCCCCGTCGTGTAGATAACTACGATACGGGAGGGCTTACCATCTGGCCCCAG
TGCTGCAATGATACCGCGAGACCCACGCTCACCGGCTCCAGATTTATCAGCAATAAACCAGCCAGCCGGA
AGGGCCGAGCGCAGAAGTGGTCCTGCAACTTTATCCGCCTCCATCCAGTCTATTAATTGTTGCCGGGAAG
CTAGAGTAAGTAGTTCGCCAGTTAATAGTTTGCGCAACGTTGTTGCCATTGCTACAGGCATCGTGGTGTC
ACGCTCGTCGTTTGGTATGGCTTCATTCAGCTCCGGTTCCCAACGATCAAGGCGAGTTACATGATCCCCC
ATGTTGTGCAAAAAAGCGGTTAGCTCCTTCGGTCCTCCGATCGTTGTCAGAAGTAAGTTGGCCGCAGTGT
TATCACTCATGGTTATGGCAGCACTGCATAATTCTCTTACTGTCATGCCATCCGTAAGATGCTTTTCTGT
GACTGGTGAGTACTCAACCAAGTCATTCTGAGAATAGTGTATGCGGCGACCGAGTTGCTCTTGCCCGGCG
TCAATACGGGATAATACCGCGCCACATAGCAGAACTTTAAAAGTGCTCATCATTGGAAAACGTTCTTCGG
GGCGAAAACTCTCAAGGATCTTACCGCTGTTGAGATCCAGTTCGATGTAACCCACTCGTGCACCCAACTG
ATCTTCAGCATCTTTTACTTTCACCAGCGTTTCTGGGTGAGCAAAAACAGGAAGGCAAAATGCCGCAAAA
AAGGGAATAAGGGCGACACGGAAATGTTGAATACTCAT
